>Addgene plasmid #66789 | pcDNA5FRT-EF-Pdgfralpha-EGFPN D842V | addgene partial sequence | sequence record 117131 | EF1a-F 5'-TCAAGCCTCAGACAGTGGTTC-3'
GTCGTGAGGAATTCTCTAGAGATCCCTCGACCTCGAGATCCATTGTGCTGGATCTACAATGGCCCCGCTA
GCGTTTAAACTTAAGCTTATGGGGACCTCCCACCAGGTCTTTCTGGTCCTCAGCTGTCTCCTCACAGGGC
CGGGCCTCATCTCCTGCCAGCTCTTATTACCCTCTATCCTCCCAAACGAGAATGAGAAGATTGTGCAGCT
GAATTCGTCCTTTTCTCTGAGATGCGTTGGGGAGAGTGAAGTGAGCTGGCAGCACCCCATGTCTGAAGAA
GACGACCCCAACGTGGAAATCAGAAGTGAGGAGAACAACAGTGGCCTCTTTGTCACAGTGCTGGAAGTGG
TTAACGCCTCCGCAGCCCACACCGGATGGTACACTTGCTACTACAACCACACTCAGACGGATGAGAGTGA
GATCGAAGGCAGGCACATTTACATCTATGTACCAGACCCAGACATGGCCTTTGTGCCTCTCGGGATGACC
GATTCCTTAGTCATCGTGGAAGAGGATGACTCTGCCATCATACCTTGCCGCACCACAGATCCGGAGACTC
AAGTAACCTTGCACAATAACGGGAGGCTGGTGCCTGCCTCCTATGACAGCAGGCAGGGCTTCAACGGAAC
CTTCAGCGTGGGGCCTTACATCTGTGAGGCCACCGTCAAAGGGAGGACGTTCAAGACCAGCGAGTTTAAT
GTTTATGCCTTGAAAGCAACGTCAGAACTGAATCTGGAGATGGACGCACGCCAGACTGTGTATAAGGCAG
GAGAAACGATCGTGGTGACCTGTGCCGTC
