>Addgene plasmid #66789 | pcDNA5FRT-EF-Pdgfralpha-EGFPN D842V | addgene partial sequence | sequence record 117996 | EGFP-N 5'-CGTCGCCGTCCAGCTCGACCAG-3'
ATGGTGGCGACCGGTGGATCCCGGGCCCGCGGTACCAGGAAGCTGTCCTCCACCAGGTCCGAGGAATCTA
TACCAATGTCATCCATCATGTCGATGTCCTCGATGGTCTCGTCCTCTCTCTTGATGAAGGTGGAACTACT
GGAACCTGTCTCGATGGCACTCTCTTCCGAAGTCTGTGAGCTGTGTCTGTTCCTCTTGCCCAGGTCTTCC
TCCTCTGGAACAGGGTCAATGTCTGGCAGGGGGATGATGTAGCCACTGTCAGCGCTCAGTCTCTGTTCGT
CCAGGCCACCTTCCCAGTCCTTCAGCTTATCCTCTTCATTTTTGTAAGTGACACCGATGTACGCATTATC
AGAGTCCACCCGCATGCGTGCCACGGCCGGATGGTCACTCTTTAGGAAGTCCAGGTGAATCTTTTCATAA
CTCTTCTTGTATTGTCCCGGCAACAGGTTCTCCACTATCTCGCTGAGGTGGTAGAAGGAGGGTCTCTTCT
CGGGCTCACTGTTCCAGCACTGCACCATGATCTCATAGACTTCACTGGTGGCATGGTCAGGTTTGGCCAT
CCGGTATCCACTCTTGATCTTATTGTAGAAAGTAGAATCGACCATCATGCCAGGATAGGGTGTGCCACCA
AGGGAAAAGATTTCCCAGAGCAGAATGCCATAGGACCAGACGTCACTCAGCGTGGTGTAGAGGTTGTCGA
AGATGCTCTCGGGTGCCATCCACTTCACAGGCAGGAAAGTACTGCCTTTTGACACGTAGTTGGAATCGTG
CATGATGACTCTGGCCAGGCC
