[The description below was written by a language model from this plasmid's Addgene catalogue record.]
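Description:
pcDNA5FRT-EF-Pdgfralpha-EGFPN D842V is a mammalian expression plasmid built on the pcDNA5FRT backbone. It is propagated in E. coli under ampicillin selection, and hygromycin is recorded as the selectable marker for mammalian cells. No feature table accompanies the record, so the origin of replication and other backbone elements are not itemised. As the backbone name indicates, pcDNA5FRT-type vectors generally carry an FRT site. This allows Flp recombinase-mediated integration into a matching genomic FRT locus in a suitable host cell line, with hygromycin resistance marking successful integration, and it yields isogenic stable lines. The plasmid can also be used for ordinary transient transfection.

The payload is the mouse Pdgfra coding sequence (platelet-derived growth factor receptor alpha), recorded as an insert of about 4 kb. It is driven by the EF1a promoter, a strong constitutive promoter active in many mammalian cell types, as also reflected by "EF" in the plasmid name. The receptor is fused at its C terminus to EGFP, so its expression and subcellular localisation can be followed by fluorescence. It carries the D842V substitution, which the record describes as making the receptor tyrosine kinase constitutively active. The use of a BGH reverse sequencing primer suggests a bovine growth hormone polyadenylation signal downstream of the insert, though this is not stated explicitly.

The construct is intended for expressing a GFP-tagged, constitutively active, oncogenic form of PDGFRalpha in mammalian cells. The associated study used it to examine how this mutant receptor's signalling promotes disassembly of primary cilia.
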