Addgene plasmid #66789: pcDNA5FRT-EF-Pdgfralpha-EGFPN D842V
Purpose: Expression of constitutively active murine PDGFRalpha D842V tagged with GFP under the control of EF1a promoter
Depositing lab: Lotte Pedersen. Depositing organization: University of Copenhagen. Publication: PDGFRbeta and oncogenic mutant PDGFRalpha D842V promote disassembly of primary cilia through a PLCgamma- and AURKA-dependent mechanism. Nielsen BS, Malinda RR, Schmid FM, Pedersen SF, Christensen ST, Pedersen LB. J Cell Sci. 2015 Oct 1;128(19):3543-9. doi: 10.1242/jcs.173559. Epub 2015 Aug 19. PubMed 26290382.
Backbone
  Vector backbone: pcDNA5FRT
  Vector type: Mammalian Expression
  Selectable markers: Hygromycin
Growth in bacteria
  Bacterial resistance: Ampicillin, 100 μg/mL
  Growth temperature: 37°C
  Growth strain: DH5alpha
  Copy number: Unknown
Gene/Insert
  Gene/Insert name: PDGFRalpha
  Species: M. musculus (mouse)
  Insert size (bp): 4049
  Mutation: D842V (constitutively active)
  GenBank ID: NM_001083316.1
  Entrez Gene: Pdgfra (a.k.a. CD140a, Pdgfr-2)
  Promoter: EF1a
  Tag / fusion protein: EGFP (C terminal on insert)
  Cloning method: Unknown
  Sequencing primers: 5′ EF-1a-F (TCAAGCCTCAGACAGTGGTTC); 3′ BGH-rev
Terms and licenses: Academic/Nonprofit Terms; Industry Terms: Not Available to Industry
How to cite: pcDNA5FRT-EF-Pdgfralpha-EGFPN D842V was a gift from Lotte Pedersen (Addgene plasmid # 66789 ; http://n2t.net/addgene:66789 ; RRID:Addgene_66789)
